Addgene plasmid #220462: pcDNA3.3−3xFLAG−AGO2(S387A)
Purpose: Express S387 phospho-null mutant human AGO2 with N-terminal 3xFLAG tag in mammalian cells
Depositing lab: David Bartel. Depositing organization: Whitehead Institute for Biomedical Research. Publication: The guide-RNA sequence dictates the slicing kinetics and conformational dynamics of the Argonaute silencing complex. Wang PY, Bartel DP. Mol Cell. 2024 Jul 10:S1097-2765(24)00533-1. doi: 10.1016/j.molcel.2024.06.026. PubMed 39025072.
Backbone
  Vector backbone: pcDNA3.3
  Total vector size (bp): 8071
  Vector type: Mammalian Expression
  Selectable markers: Neomycin (select with G418)
Growth in bacteria
  Bacterial resistance: Ampicillin, 100 μg/mL
  Growth temperature: 37°C
  Growth strain: DH5alpha
  Copy number: High Copy
Gene/Insert
  Gene/Insert name: Human AGO2 (alt name: Argonaute2)
  Species: H. sapiens (human)
  Insert size (bp): 2658
  Mutation: Serine 387 to alanine
  Entrez Gene: AGO2 (a.k.a. CASC7, EIF2C2, LESKRES, LINC00980, PPD, Q10)
  Promoter: CMV
  Tag / fusion protein: 3xFLAG (N terminal on insert)
  Cloning method: Gibson Cloning
  Sequencing primers: 5′ ACTCTAGAGGATCGAACCCTTG
Terms and licenses: Academic/Nonprofit Terms; Industry Terms: Not Available to Industry
Depositor comments: Please visit https://doi.org/10.1101/2023.10.15.562437 for bioRxiv preprint.
How to cite: pcDNA3.3−3xFLAG−AGO2(S387A) was a gift from David Bartel (Addgene plasmid # 220462 ; http://n2t.net/addgene:220462 ; RRID:Addgene_220462)
