[The description below was written by a language model from this plasmid's Addgene catalogue record and pLannotate feature annotations shown in this document.]
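Description:
pcDNA3.3−3xFLAG−AGO2(S387A) is an 8,071 bp mammalian expression plasmid built on the pcDNA3.3 backbone that produces human Argonaute2 (AGO2, also known as EIF2C2) carrying a serine 387 to alanine substitution. This change removes a phosphorylatable residue, giving a phospho-null version of the protein. The plasmid is maintained in E. coli through a high-copy ColE1/pUC-type origin and selected with ampicillin via the β-lactamase gene. An f1 origin is also present, along with small leftover fragments of lac regulatory elements, lacI, bom and ble that are backbone remnants with no apparent functional role.

Expression is driven by the human cytomegalovirus immediate early enhancer and promoter. Downstream lies a 3xFLAG epitope tag, which includes an enterokinase cleavage site, fused a short linker away to the N terminus of the AGO2 coding sequence. Transcripts are terminated by the herpes simplex virus thymidine kinase polyadenylation signal. A separate cassette consisting of the SV40 enhancer/early promoter, the neomycin phosphotransferase gene and the SV40 polyadenylation signal allows G418 selection of stably transfected mammalian cells.

AGO2 is the core component of the RNA-induced silencing complex, binding microRNA or siRNA guides and slicing highly complementary targets. The FLAG tag allows detection and affinity purification of the expressed protein. The construct was deposited in connection with work on how guide-RNA sequence shapes the slicing kinetics and conformational dynamics of the Argonaute complex, where the mutant would allow comparison with AGO2 that can be phosphorylated at this position.
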