Features (pLannotate 1.2.2; 19 found; start..end, strand, type, name):
    126..429     +  enhancer       CMV enhancer: human cytomegalovirus immediate early enhancer
    430..633     +  promoter       CMV promoter: human cytomegalovirus (CMV) immediate early promoter
    751..816     +  CDS            3xFLAG: three tandem FLAG® epitope tags, followed by an enterokinase cleavage site
    829..3402    +  CDS            AGO2 (sequence partly withheld): AGO2_HUMAN - Also known as EIF2C2. Experimental evidence at protein level: Swiss-Prot protein existence level 1. Required for RNA-mediated gene silencing (RNAi) by the RNA- induced silencing complex (RISC). The 'minimal RISC' appears to include AGO2 bound to a short guide RNA such as a microRNA (miRNA) or short interfering RNA (siRNA). These guide RNAs direct RISC to complementary mRNAs that are targets for RISC-mediated gene silencing. The precise mechanism of gene silencing depends on the degree of complementarity between the miRNA or siRNA and its target. Binding of RISC to a perfectly comp
   3501..3549    +  polyA_signal   HSV TK poly(A) signal: herpes simplex virus thymidine kinase polyadenylation signal (Cole and Stacy, 1985)
   3640..3656    -  polyA_signal   bGH poly(A) signal (fragment): bovine growth hormone polyadenylation signal
   3751..4179    +  rep_origin     f1 ori (sequence partly withheld): f1 bacteriophage origin of replication; arrow indicates direction of (+) strand synthesis
   4193..4522    +  promoter       SV40 promoter: SV40 enhancer and early promoter
   4589..5380    +  CDS            neo: KKA2_KLEPN - Also known as kan, nptII. Experimental evidence at protein level: Swiss-Prot protein existence level 1. Resistance to kanamycin, neomycin, paromomycin, ribostamycin, butirosin and gentamicin B. From Klebsiella pneumoniae.
   5406..5564    +  CDS            ble (fragment): BLE_KLEPN - Experimental evidence at protein level: Swiss-Prot protein existence level 1. Binding protein with a strong affinity to the bleomycin family of antibiotics. Binds to CL990; an antimitotic-antibiotic compound. From Klebsiella pneumoniae.
   5559..5680    +  polyA_signal   SV40 poly(A) signal: SV40 polyadenylation signal
   5753..5769    -  protein_bind   lac operator: The lac repressor binds to the lac operator to inhibit transcription in E. coli. This inhibition can be relieved by adding lactose or isopropyl-β-D-thiogalactopyranoside (IPTG). lac repressor encoded by lacI
   5777..5807    -  promoter       lac promoter: promoter for the E. coli lac operon
   5822..5843    -  protein_bind   CAP binding site: CAP binding activates transcription in the presence of cAMP. E. coli catabolite activator protein
   5856..5948    -  CDS            lacI (fragment): lac repressor; lacI; The lac repressor binds to the lac operator to inhibit transcription in E. coli. This inhibition can be relieved by adding lactose or isopropyl-β-D-thiogalactopyranoside (IPTG).
   6131..6719    -  rep_origin     ori: high-copy-number ColE1/pMB1/pBR322/pUC origin of replication
   6890..7750    -  CDS            AmpR: β-lactamase; bla; confers resistance to ampicillin, carbenicillin, and related antibiotics
   7751..7855    -  promoter       AmpR promoter: bla
   7914..7966    -  misc_feature   bom (fragment): basis of mobility region from pBR322
>Addgene plasmid #220462 | pcDNA3.3−3xFLAG−AGO2(S387A) | addgene full sequence | sequence record 436011 | Addgene NGS Result
GTTAGGCGTTTTGCGCTGCTTCGCGATGTACGGGCCAGATATACGCGTTGACATTGATTATTGACTAGTT
ATTAATAGTAATCAATTACGGGGTCATTAGTTCATAGCCCATATATGGAGTTCCTCGTTACATAACTTAC
GGTAAATGGCCCGCCTGGCTGACCGCCCAACGACCCCCGCCCATTGACGTCAATAATGACGTATGTTCCC
ATAGTAACGCCAATAGGGACTTTCCATTGACGTCAATGGGTGGAGTATTTACGGTAAACTGCCCACTTGG
CAGTACATCAAGTGTATCATATGCCAAGTACGCCCCCTATTGACGTCAATGACGGTAAATGGCCCGCCTG
GCATTATGCCCAGTACATGACCTTATGGGACTTTCCTACTTGGCAGTACATCTACGTATTAGTCATCGCT
ATTACCATGGTGATGCGGTTTTGGCAGTACATCAATGGGCGTGGATAGCGGTTTGACTCACGGGGATTTC
CAAGTCTCCACCCCATTGACGTCAATGGGAGTTTGTTTTGGCACCAAAATCAACGGGACTTTCCAAAATG
TCGTAACAACTCCGCCCCATTGACGCAAATGGGCGGTAGGCGTGTACGGTGGGAGGTCTATATAAGCAGA
GCTCGTTTAGTGAACCGTCAGATCGCCTGGAGACGCCATCCACGCTGTTTTGACCTCCATAGAAGACACC
GGGACCGATCCAGCCTCCGGACTCTAGAGGATCGAACCCTTGCCACCATGGACTACAAAGACCATGACGG
TGATTATAAAGATCATGATATCGATTACAAGGATGACGATGACAAGCTTGGTGGTTCTTACTCGGGAGCC
GGCCCCGCACTTGCACCTCCTGCGCCGCCGCCCCCCATCCAAGGATATGCCTTCAAGCCTCCACCTAGAC
CCGACTTTGGGACCTCCGGGAGAACAATCAAATTACAGGCCAATTTCTTCGAAATGGACATCCCCAAAAT
TGACATCTATCATTATGAATTGGATATCAAGCCAGAGAAGTGCCCGAGGAGAGTTAACAGGGAAATCGTG
GAACACATGGTCCAGCACTTTAAAACACAGATCTTTGGGGATCGGAAGCCCGTGTTTGACGGCAGGAAGA
ATCTATACACAGCCATGCCCCTTCCGATTGGGAGGGACAAGGTGGAGCTGGAGGTCACGCTGCCAGGAGA
AGGCAAGGATCGCATCTTCAAGGTGTCCATCAAGTGGGTGTCCTGCGTGAGCTTGCAGGCGTTACACGAT
GCACTTTCAGGGCGGCTGCCTAGCGTCCCTTTTGAGACGATCCAGGCCCTGGACGTGGTCATGAGGCACT
TGCCATCCATGAGGTACACCCCCGTGGGCCGCTCCTTCTTCACCGCGTCCGAAGGCTGCTCTAACCCTCT
TGGCGGGGGCCGAGAAGTGTGGTTTGGCTTCCATCAGTCCGTCCGGCCTTCTCTCTGGAAAATGATGCTG
AATATTGATGTGTCAGCAACAGCGTTTTACAAGGCACAGCCAGTAATCGAGTTTGTTTGTGAAGTTTTGG
ATTTTAAAAGTATTGAAGAACAACAAAAACCTCTGACAGATTCCCAAAGGGTAAAGTTTACCAAAGAAAT
TAAAGGTCTAAAGGTGGAGATAACGCACTGTGGGCAGATGAAGAGGAAGTACCGCGTCTGCAATGTGACC
CGGCGGCCCGCCAGTCACCAAACATTCCCGCTGCAGCAGGAGAGCGGGCAGACGGTGGAGTGCACGGTGG
CCCAGTATTTCAAGGACAGGCACAAGCTTGTTCTGCGCTACCCCCACCTCCCATGTTTACAAGTCGGACA
GGAGCAGAAACACACCTACCTTCCCCTGGAGGTCTGTAACATTGTGGCAGGACAAAGATGTATTAAAAAA
TTAACGGACAATCAGACCTCAACCATGATCAGAGCAACTGCTAGGTCGGCGCCCGATCGGCAAGAAGAGA
TTAGCAAATTGATGCGAAGTGCAGCTTTCAACACAGATCCATACGTCCGTGAATTTGGAATCATGGTCAA
AGATGAGATGACAGACGTGACTGGGCGGGTGCTGCAGCCGCCCTCCATCCTCTACGGGGGCAGGAATAAA
GCTATTGCGACCCCTGTCCAGGGCGTCTGGGACATGCGGAAC
[405 nt withheld, positions 2143-2547]
AACAACATCCTGCTGCCCCAGGGCAGGCCGCCGGTGTTCCAGCAGCCCGTCATCTTTCTGGGAGCAGACG
TCACTCACCCCCCCGCCGGGGATGGGAAGAAGCCCTCCATTGCCGCCGTGGTGGGCAGCATGGACGCCCA
CCCCAATCGCTACTGCGCCACCGTGCGCGTGCAGCAGCACCGGCAGGAGATCATACAAGACCTGGCCGCC
ATGGTCCGCGAGCTCCTCATCCAGTTCTACAAGTCCACGCGCTTCAAGCCCACCCGCATCATCTTCTACC
GCGACGGTGTCTCTGAAGGCCAGTTCCAGCAGGTTCTCCACCACGAGTTGCTGGCCATCCGTGAGGCCTG
TATCAAGCTAGAAAAAGACTACCAGCCCGGGATCACCTTCATCGTGGTGCAGAAGAGGCACCACACCCGG
CTCTTCTGCACTGACAAGAACGAGCGGGTTGGGAAAAGTGGAAACATTCCAGCAGGCACGACTGTGGACA
CGAAAATCACCCACCCCACCGAGTTCGACTTCTACCTGTGTAGTCACGCTGGCATCCAGGGGACAAGCAG
GCCTTCGCACTATCACGTCCTCTGGGACGACAATCGTTTCTCCTCTGATGAGCTGCAGATCCTAACCTAC
CAGCTGTGTCACACCTACGTGCGCTGCACACGCTCCGTGTCCATCCCAGCGCCAGCATACTACGCTCACC
TGGTGGCCTTCCGGGCCAGGTACCACCTGGTGGATAAGGAACATGACAGTGCTGAAGGAAGCCATACCTC
TGGGCAGAGTAACGGGCGAGACCACCAAGCACTGGCCAAGGCGGTCCAGGTTCACCAAGACACTCTGCGC
ACCATGTACTTTGCTTGAAAGGGTTCGATCCCTACCGGTTAGTAATGAGTTTAAACGGGGGAGGCTAACT
GAAACACGGAAGGAGACAATACCGGAAGGAACCCGCGCTATGACGGCAATAAAAAGACAGAATAAAACGC
ACGGGTGTTGGGTCGTTTGTTCATAAACGCGGGGTTCGGTCCCAGGGCTGGCACTCTGTCGATACCCCAC
CGAGACCCCATTGGGGCCAATACGCCCGCGTTTCTTCCTTTTCCCCACCCCACCCCCCAAGTTCGGGTGA
AGGCCCAGGGCTCGCAGCCAACGTCGGGGCGGCAGGCCCTGCCATAGCAGATCTGCGCAGCTGGGGCTCT
AGGGGGTATCCCC
[124 nt withheld, positions 3751-3874]
C
[91 nt withheld, positions 3876-3966]
A
[49 nt withheld, positions 3968-4016]
CCTTTGACGTTGGAGTCCACGTTCTTT
[37 nt withheld, positions 4044-4080]
ACCCTATCTCGGTCTATTCTTTTGATTTATAAGGGATTTTGCCGATTTCGGCCTATTGGTTAAAAAATGA
GCTGATTTAACAAAAATTTAACGCGAATTAATTCTGTGGAATGTGTGTCAGTTAGGGTGTGGAAAGTCCC
CAGGCTCCCCAGCAGGCAGAAGTATGCAAAGCATGCATCTCAATTAGTCAGCAACCAGGTGTGGAAAGTC
CCCAGGCTCCCCAGCAGGCAGAAGTATGCAAAGCATGCATCTCAATTAGTCAGCAACCATAGTCCCGCCC
CTAACTCCGCCCATCCCGCCCCTAACTCCGCCCAGTTCCGCCCATTCTCCGCCCCATGGCTGACTAATTT
TTTTTATTTATGCAGAGGCCGAGGCCGCCTCTGCCTCTGAGCTATTCCAGAAGTAGTGAGGAGGCTTTTT
TGGAGGCCTAGGCTTTTGCAAAAAGCTCCCGGGAGCTTGTATATCCATTTTCGGATCTGATCAAGAGACA
GGATGAGGATCGTTTCGCATGATTGAACAAGATGGATTGCACGCAGGTTCTCCGGCCGCTTGGGTGGAGA
GGCTATTCGGCTATGACTGGGCACAACAGACAATCGGCTGCTCTGATGCCGCCGTGTTCCGGCTGTCAGC
GCAGGGGCGCCCGGTTCTTTTTGTCAAGACCGACCTGTCCGGTGCCCTGAATGAACTGCAGGACGAGGCA
GCGCGGCTATCGTGGCTGGCCACGACGGGCGTTCCTTGCGCAGCTGTGCTCGACGTTGTCACTGAAGCGG
GAAGGGACTGGCTGCTATTGGGCGAAGTGCCGGGGCAGGATCTCCTGTCATCTCACCTTGCTCCTGCCGA
GAAAGTATCCATCATGGCTGATGCAATGCGGCGGCTGCATACGCTTGATCCGGCTACCTGCCCATTCGAC
CACCAAGCGAAACATCGCATCGAGCGAGCACGTACTCGGATGGAAGCCGGTCTTGTCGATCAGGATGATC
TGGACGAAGAGCATCAGGGGCTCGCGCCAGCCGAACTGTTCGCCAGGCTCAAGGCGCGCATGCCCGACGG
CGAGGATCTCGTCGTGACCCATGGCGATGCCTGCTTGCCGAATATCATGGTGGAAAATGGCCGCTTTTCT
GGATTCATCGACTGTGGCCGGCTGGGTGTGGCGGACCGCTATCAGGACATAGCGTTGGCTACCCGTGATA
TTGCTGAAGAGCTTGGCGGCGAATGGGCTGACCGCTTCCTCGTGCTTTACGGTATCGCCGCTCCCGATTC
GCAGCGCATCGCCTTCTATCGCCTTCTTGACGAGTTCTTCTGAGCGGGACTCTGGGGTTCGCGAAATGAC
CGACCAAGCGACGCCCAACCTGCCATCACGAGATTTCGATTCCACCGCCGCCTTCTATGAAAGGTTGGGC
TTCGGAATCGTTTTCCGGGACGCCGGCTGGATGATCCTCCAGCGCGGGGATCTCATGCTGGAGTTCTTCG
CCCACCCCAACTTGTTTATTGCAGCTTATAATGGTTACAAATAAAGCAATAGCATCACAAATTTCACAAA
TAAAGCATTTTTTTCACTGCATTCTAGTTGTGGTTTGTCCAAACTCATCAATGTATCTTATCATGTCTGT
ATACCGTCGACCTCTAGCTAGAGCTTGGCGTAATCATGGTCATAGCTGTTTCCTGTGTGAAATTGTTATC
CGCTCACAATTCCACACAACATACGAGCCGGAAGCATAAAGTGTAAAGCCTGGGGTGCCTAATGAGTGAG
CTAACTCACATTAATTGCGTTGCGCTCACTGCCCGCTTTCCAGTCGGGAAACCTGTCGTGCCAGCTGCAT
TAATGAATCGGCCAACGCGCGGGGAGAGGCGGTTTGCGTATTGGGCGCTCTTCCGCTTCCTCGCTCACTG
ACTCGCTGCGCTCGGTCGTTCGGCTGCGGCGAGCGGTATCAGCTCACTCAAAGGCGGTAATACGGTTATC
CACAGAATCAGGGGATAACGCAGGAAAGAACATGTGAGCAAAAGGCCAGCAAAAGGCCAGGAACCGTAAA
AAGGCCGCGTTGCTGGCGTTTTTCCATAGGCTCCGCCCCCCTGACGAGCATCACAAAAATCGACGCTCAA
GTCAGAGGTGGCGAAACCCGACAGGACTATAAAGATACCAGGCGTTTCCCCCTGGAAGCTCCCTCGTGCG
CTCTCCTGTTCCGACCCTGCCGCTTACCGGATACCTGTCCGCCTTTCTCCCTTCGGGAAGCGTGGCGCTT
TCTCATAGCTCACGCTGTAGGTATCTCAGTTCGGTGTAGGTCGTTCGCTCCAAGCTGGGCTGTGTGCACG
AACCCCCCGTTCAGCCCGACCGCTGCGCCTTATCCGGTAACTATCGTCTTGAGTCCAACCCGGTAAGACA
CGACTTATCGCCACTGGCAGCAGCCACTGGTAACAGGATTAGCAGAGCGAGGTATGTAGGCGGTGCTACA
GAGTTCTTGAAGTGGTGGCCTAACTACGGCTACACTAGAAGAACAGTATTTGGTATCTGCGCTCTGCTGA
AGCCAGTTACCTTCGGAAAAAGAGTTGGTAGCTCTTGATCCGGCAAACAAACCACCGCTGGTAGCGGTGG
TTTTTTTGTTTGCAAGCAGCAGATTACGCGCAGAAAAAAAGGATCTCAAGAAGATCCTTTGATCTTTTCT
ACGGGGTCTGACGCTCAGTGGAACGAAAACTCACGTTAAGGGATTTTGGTCATGAGATTATCAAAAAGGA
TCTTCACCTAGATCCTTTTAAATTAAAAATGAAGTTTTAAATCAATCTAAAGTATATATGAGTAAACTTG
GTCTGACAGTTACCAATGCTTAATCAGTGAGGCACCTATCTCAGCGATCTGTCTATTTCGTTCATCCATA
GTTGCCTGACTCCCCGTCGTGTAGATAACTACGATACGGGAGGGCTTACCATCTGGCCCCAGTGCTGCAA
TGATACCGCGAGACCCACGCTCACCGGCTCCAGATTTATCAGCAATAAACCAGCCAGCCGGAAGGGCCGA
GCGCAGAAGTGGTCCTGCAACTTTATCCGCCTCCATCCAGTCTATTAATTGTTGCCGGGAAGCTAGAGTA
AGTAGTTCGCCAGTTAATAGTTTGCGCAACGTTGTTGCCATTGCTACAGGCATCGTGGTGTCACGCTCGT
CGTTTGGTATGGCTTCATTCAGCTCCGGTTCCCAACGATCAAGGCGAGTTACATGATCCCCCATGTTGTG
CAAAAAAGCGGTTAGCTCCTTCGGTCCTCCGATCGTTGTCAGAAGTAAGTTGGCCGCAGTGTTATCACTC
ATGGTTATGGCAGCACTGCATAATTCTCTTACTGTCATGCCATCCGTAAGATGCTTTTCTGTGACTGGTG
AGTACTCAACCAAGTCATTCTGAGAATAGTGTATGCGGCGACCGAGTTGCTCTTGCCCGGCGTCAATACG
GGATAATACCGCGCCACATAGCAGAACTTTAAAAGTGCTCATCATTGGAAAACGTTCTTCGGGGCGAAAA
CTCTCAAGGATCTTACCGCTGTTGAGATCCAGTTCGATGTAACCCACTCGTGCACCCAACTGATCTTCAG
CATCTTTTACTTTCACCAGCGTTTCTGGGTGAGCAAAAACAGGAAGGCAAAATGCCGCAAAAAAGGGAAT
AAGGGCGACACGGAAATGTTGAATACTCATACTCTTCCTTTTTCAATATTATTGAAGCATTTATCAGGGT
TATTGTCTCATGAGCGGATACATATTTGAATGTATTTAGAAAAATAAACAAATAGGGGTTCCGCGCACAT
TTCCCCGAAAAGTGCCACCTGACGTCGACGGATCGGGAGATCTCCCGATCCCCTATGGTGCACTCTCAGT
ACAATCTGCTCTGATGCCGCATAGTTAAGCCAGTATCTGCTCCCTGCTTGTGTGTTGGAGGTCGCTGAGT
AGTGCGCGAGCAAAATTTAAGCTACAACAAGGCAAGGCTTGACCGACAATTGCATGAAGAATCTGCTTAG
G
